Addgene plasmid #171485: pLenti HsATP13A2 WT
Purpose: transfer plasmid for lentiviral vector production expressing Hs ATP13A2 WT
Depositing lab: Veerle Baekelandt. Depositing organization: Katholieke Universiteit Leuven. Publication: ATP13A2 deficiency disrupts lysosomal polyamine export. van Veen S, Martin S, Van den Haute C, Benoy V, Lyons J, Vanhoutte R, Kahler JP, Decuypere JP, Gelders G, Lambie E, Zielich J, Swinnen JV, Annaert W, Agostinis P, Ghesquiere B, Verhelst S, Baekelandt V, Eggermont J, Vangheluwe P. Nature. 2020 Feb;578(7795):419-424. doi: 10.1038/s41586-020-1968-7. Epub 2020 Jan 29. PubMed 31996848.
Backbone
  Vector backbone: lentiviral transferplasmid
  Backbone manufacturer: Didier Trono
  Backbone size w/o insert (bp): 11367
  Total vector size (bp): 14913
  Vector type: Lentiviral
  Selectable markers: Puromycin
Growth in bacteria
  Bacterial resistance: Ampicillin, 100 μg/mL
  Growth temperature: 37°C
  Growth strain: NEB Stable
  Copy number: Unknown
Gene/Insert
  Gene/Insert name: human ATP13A2
  Species: H. sapiens (human)
  Insert size (bp): 3528
  Mutation: D508N , D962N
  GenBank ID: NP_001135445
  Entrez Gene: ATP13A2 (a.k.a. CLN12, HSA9947, KRPPD, PARK9, SPG78)
  Promoter: CMV
  Cloning method: Restriction Enzyme; 5′ cloning site XbaI (not destroyed); 3′ cloning site BcuI (not destroyed)
  Sequencing primers: 5′ CGCAAATGGGCGGTAGGCGTG; 3′ CAGACCTTGCATTCCTTTGG
Terms and licenses: Academic/Nonprofit Terms; Industry Terms: Not Available to Industry
How to cite: pLenti HsATP13A2 WT was a gift from Veerle Baekelandt (Addgene plasmid # 171485 ; http://n2t.net/addgene:171485 ; RRID:Addgene_171485)
