[The description below was written by a language model from this plasmid's Addgene catalogue record and pLannotate feature annotations shown in this document.]
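Description:
pLenti HsATP13A2 WT is an HIV-1-based lentiviral transfer plasmid of about 14.9 kb, used to produce lentiviral vectors that express human ATP13A2 (also known as PARK9) in mammalian cells. It is propagated in E. coli through a high-copy ColE1/pUC-type origin and selected with ampicillin via the bla gene. The backbone outside the viral region also carries remnants of older vector lineages. These include pBR322-derived tetracycline resistance, bom and rop fragments, and an SV40 promoter followed by gpt fragments, the small t intron and the SV40 poly(A) signal. They appear to be legacy sequence rather than working parts of the payload.

The viral cassette is bounded by two LTR features, both annotated as truncated. It contains the Ψ packaging signal extending into a gag fragment, the Rev response element for Rev-dependent nuclear export of the genomic RNA, and the cPPT/CTS, which aids nuclear import in transduced cells. Inside it, the CMV enhancer and immediate early promoter drive a single bicistronic transcript. The roughly 3.5 kb ATP13A2 coding sequence comes first, followed by an EMCV IRES and the puromycin N-acetyltransferase gene, so puromycin selection enriches for cells that also express the transgene. A WPRE downstream enhances transcript stability and expression.

The name and stated purpose describe this as the wild-type construct, yet the catalogue mutation field lists D508N and D962N. The feature table cannot settle this discrepancy, so the coding sequence should be checked before use. According to the record, the plasmid is intended for vector production for stable ATP13A2 expression, and its associated publication concerns lysosomal polyamine export.
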