Features (pLannotate 1.2.2; 32 found; start..end, strand, type, name):
    613..711     -  CDS            TBC1D5 (fragment): TBCD5_HUMAN - Also known as KIAA0210. Experimental evidence at protein level: Swiss-Prot protein existence level 1. May act as a GTPase-activating protein (GAP) for Rab family protein(s). May act as a GAP for RAB7A. Can displace RAB7A and retromer CSC subcomplex from the endosomal membrane to the cytosol; at least retromer displacement seems to require its catalytic activity (PubMed:19531583, PubMed:20923837). Required for retrograde transport of cargo proteins from endosomes to the trans-Golgi network (TGN); the function seems to require its catalytic activity. Involved in regulation of autop
   1117..1396    +  CDS            TcR (fragment): tetracycline efflux protein; tet; confers resistance to tetracycline
   1397..1445    -  misc_feature   bom (fragment): basis of mobility region from pBR322
   1547..1582    -  CDS            rop (fragment): Rop protein, which maintains plasmids at low copy number; rop
   1677..1781    +  promoter       AmpR promoter: bla
   1782..2642    +  CDS            AmpR: β-lactamase; bla; confers resistance to ampicillin, carbenicillin, and related antibiotics
   2813..3401    +  rep_origin     ori: high-copy-number ColE1/pMB1/pBR322/pUC origin of replication
   3584..3640    +  CDS            lacI (fragment): lac repressor; lacI; The lac repressor binds to the lac operator to inhibit transcription in E. coli. This inhibition can be relieved by adding lactose or isopropyl-β-D-thiogalactopyranoside (IPTG).
   3647..3976    +  promoter       SV40 promoter: SV40 enhancer and early promoter
   4176..4295    +  CDS            gpt (fragment): XGPT_ECOLI - Also known as gpp, gxu. Experimental evidence at protein level: Swiss-Prot protein existence level 1. Purine salvage pathway enzyme that catalyzes the transfer of the ribosyl-5-phosphate group from 5-phospho-alpha-D-ribose 1- diphosphate (PRPP) to the N9 position of the 6-oxopurines guanine and xanthine to form the corresponding ribonucleotides GMP (guanosine 5'- monophosphate) and XMP (xanthosine 5'-monophosphate), with the release of PPi. To a lesser extent, also acts on hypoxanthine (PubMed:9100006, PubMed:3886014). Does not ribophosphorylate adenine (PubMed:3886014). From Esch
   4295..4630    +  CDS            gpt (fragment): XGPT_ECOLI - Also known as gpp, gxu. Experimental evidence at protein level: Swiss-Prot protein existence level 1. Purine salvage pathway enzyme that catalyzes the transfer of the ribosyl-5-phosphate group from 5-phospho-alpha-D-ribose 1- diphosphate (PRPP) to the N9 position of the 6-oxopurines guanine and xanthine to form the corresponding ribonucleotides GMP (guanosine 5'- monophosphate) and XMP (xanthosine 5'-monophosphate), with the release of PPi. To a lesser extent, also acts on hypoxanthine (PubMed:9100006, PubMed:3886014). Does not ribophosphorylate adenine (PubMed:3886014). From Esch
   4725..5030    +  CDS            frsA (fragment): FRSA_ECOLI - Also known as yafA. Experimental evidence at protein level: Swiss-Prot protein existence level 1. Catalyzes the hydrolysis of esters (PubMed:15808744). Displays esterase activity toward pNP-butyrate (PubMed:15808744). May stimulate mixed-acid fermentation by acting as a fermentation/respiration switch that down-regulates respiration and up- regulates fermentation rates (PubMed:15169777). From Escherichia coli (strain K12).
   5034..5108    +  CDS            small t antigen (fragment): SV40 (simian virus 40) small t antigen
   5110..5175    +  intron         small t intron: SV40 (simian virus 40) small t antigen intron
   5305..5325    +  CDS            SV40 NLS: nuclear localization signal of SV40 (simian virus 40) large T antigen
   5644..5727    +  CDS            large T antigen (fragment): large T antigen from SV40 (simian virus 40)
   5750..5884    +  polyA_signal   SV40 poly(A) signal: SV40 polyadenylation signal
   6051..6380    +  CDS            nef (fragment): NEF_HV1BR - Experimental evidence at protein level: Swiss-Prot protein existence level 1. Extracellular Nef protein targets CD4(+) T-lymphocytes for apoptosis by interacting with CXCR4 surface receptors (PubMed:14990729). From Human immunodeficiency virus type 1 group M subtype B (isolate BRU/LAI) (HIV-1).
   6428..6685    +  LTR            5' LTR (truncated): truncated 5' long terminal repeat (LTR) from HIV-1
   6732..6857    +  misc_feature   HIV-1 Ψ: packaging signal of human immunodeficiency virus type 1
   6841..7204    +  CDS            HIV-1 gag (fragment): gag protein from human immunodeficiency virus 1; gag
   7350..7583    +  misc_feature   RRE: The Rev response element (RRE) of HIV-1 allows for Rev-dependent mRNA export from the nucleus to the cytoplasm.
   7960..8060    +  CDS            Rev (fragment): human immunodeficiency virus 1 (HIV-1) Rev protein; rev; enhances nuclear export of unspliced and incompletely spliced viral mRNAs
   8105..8222    +  misc_feature   cPPT/CTS: central polypurine tract and central termination sequence of HIV-1
   8281..8584    +  enhancer       CMV enhancer: human cytomegalovirus immediate early enhancer
   8585..8788    +  promoter       CMV promoter: human cytomegalovirus (CMV) immediate early promoter
   8877..12401   +  CDS            ATP13A2: AT132_HUMAN - Also known as PARK9 From Homo sapiens (Human).
  12540..13002   +  misc_feature   IRES: internal ribosome entry site (IRES) of the encephalomyocarditis virus (EMCV)
  13010..13606   +  CDS            PuroR: puromycin N-acetyltransferase; pac from Streptomyces alboniger; confers resistance to puromycin
  13626..14214   +  misc_feature   WPRE: woodchuck hepatitis virus posttranscriptional regulatory element
  14235..14339   +  CDS            nef (fragment): NEF_HV1LA - Experimental evidence at protein level: Swiss-Prot protein existence level 1. Extracellular Nef protein targets CD4(+) T-lymphocytes for apoptosis by interacting with CXCR4 surface receptors. From Human immunodeficiency virus type 1 group M subtype B (isolate Lai) (HIV-1).
  14384..14564   +  LTR            5' LTR (truncated): truncated 5' long terminal repeat (LTR) from HIV-1
>Addgene plasmid #171485 | pLenti HsATP13A2 WT | addgene full sequence | sequence record 337042 | Addgene NGS Result
ACTGAGAGGGAAAGATGTTGAAGTAATTTTCCCACAATTACAGCATCCGTTAGTTACGACTCTATGATCT
TCTGACACAAATTCCATTTACTCCTCACCCTATGACTCAGTCGAATATATCAAAGTTATGGACATTATGC
TAAGTAACAAATTACCCTTTTATATAGTAAATACTGAGTAGATTGAGAGAAGAAATTGTTTGCAAACCTG
AATAGCTTCAAGAAGAAGAGAAGTGAGGATAAGAATAACAGTTGTCATTTAACAAGTTTTAACAAGTAAC
TTGGTTAGAAAGGGATTCAAATGCATAAAGCAAGGGATAAATTTTTCTGGCAACAAGACTATACAATATA
ACCTTAAATATGACTTCAAATAATTGTTGGAACTTGATAAAACTAATTAAATATTATTGAAGATTATCAA
TATTATAAATGTAATTTACTTTTAAAAAGGGAACATAGAAATGTGTATCATTAGAGTAGAAAACAATCCT
TATTATCACAATTTGTCAAAACAAGTTTGTTATTAACACAAGTAGAATACTGCATTCAATTAAGTTGACT
GCAGATTTTGTGTTTTGTTAAAATTAGAAAGAGATAACAACAATTTGAATTATTGAAAGTAACATGTAAA
TAGTTCTACATACGTTCTTTTGACATCTTGTTCAATCATTGATCGAAGTTCTTTATCTTGGAAGAATTTG
TTCCAAAGACTCTGAAATAAGGAAAACAATCTATTATATAGTCTCACACCTTTGTTTTACTTTTAGTGAT
TTCAATTTAATAATGTAAATGGTTAAAATTTATTCTTCTCTGAGATCATTTCACATTGCAGATAGAAAAC
CTGAGACTGGGGTAATTTTTATTAAAATCTAATTTAATCTCAGAAACACATCTTTATTCTAACATCAATT
TTTCCAGTTTGATATTATCATATAAAGTCAGCCTTCCTCATCTGCAGGTTCCACAACAAAAATCCAACCA
ACTGTGGATCAAAAATATTGGGAAAAAATTAAAAATAGCAATACAACAATAAAAAAATACAAATCAGAAA
AACAGCACAGTATAACAACTTTATTTAGCATTTACAATCTATTAGGTATTATAAGTAATCTAGCCAGATC
CTCTACGCCGGACGCATCGTGGCCGGCATCACCGGCGCCACAGGTGCGGTTGCTGGCGCCTATATCGCCG
ACATCACCGATGGGGAAGATCGGGCTCGCCACTTCGGGCTCATGAGCGCTTGTTTCGGCGTGGGTATGGT
GGCAGGCCCCGTGGCCGGGGGACTGTTGGGCGCCATCTCCTTGCATGCACCATTCCTTGCGGCGGCGGTG
CTCAACGGCCTCAACCTACTACTGGGCTGCTTCCTAATGCAGGAGTCGCATAAGGGAGAGCGTCGAATGG
TGCACTCTCAGTACAATCTGCTCTGATGCCGCATAGTTAAGCCAGCCCCGACACCCGCCAACACCCGCTG
ACGCGCCCTGACGGGCTTGTCTGCTCCCGGCATCCGCTTACAGACAAGCTGTGACCGTCTCCGGGAGCTG
CATGTGTCAGAGGTTTTCACCGTCATCACCGAAACGCGCGAGACGAAAGGGCCTCGTGATACGCCTATTT
TTATAGGTTAATGTCATGATAATAATGGTTTCTTAGACGTCAGGTGGCACTTTTCGGGGAAATGTGCGCG
GAACCCCTATTTGTTTATTTTTCTAAATACATTCAAATATGTATCCGCTCATGAGACAATAACCCTGATA
AATGCTTCAATAATATTGAAAAAGGAAGAGTATGAGTATTCAACATTTCCGTGTCGCCCTTATTCCCTTT
TTTGCGGCATTTTGCCTTCCTGTTTTTGCTCACCCAGAAACGCTGGTGAAAGTAAAAGATGCTGAAGATC
AGTTGGGTGCACGAGTGGGTTACATCGAACTGGATCTCAACAGCGGTAAGATCCTTGAGAGTTTTCGCCC
CGAAGAACGTTTTCCAATGATGAGCACTTTTAAAGTTCTGCTATGTGGCGCGGTATTATCCCGTATTGAC
GCCGGGCAAGAGCAACTCGGTCGCCGCATACACTATTCTCAGAATGACTTGGTTGAGTACTCACCAGTCA
CAGAAAAGCATCTTACGGATGGCATGACAGTAAGAGAATTATGCAGTGCTGCCATAACCATGAGTGATAA
CACTGCGGCCAACTTACTTCTGACAACGATCGGAGGACCGAAGGAGCTAACCGCTTTTTTGCACAACATG
GGGGATCATGTAACTCGCCTTGATCGTTGGGAACCGGAGCTGAATGAAGCCATACCAAACGACGAGCGTG
ACACCACGATGCCTGTAGCAATGGCAACAACGTTGCGCAAACTATTAACTGGCGAACTACTTACTCTAGC
TTCCCGGCAACAATTAATAGACTGGATGGAGGCGGATAAAGTTGCAGGACCACTTCTGCGCTCGGCCCTT
CCGGCTGGCTGGTTTATTGCTGATAAATCTGGAGCCGGTGAGCGTGGGTCTCGCGGTATCATTGCAGCAC
TGGGGCCAGATGGTAAGCCCTCCCGTATCGTAGTTATCTACACGACGGGGAGTCAGGCAACTATGGATGA
ACGAAATAGACAGATCGCTGAGATAGGTGCCTCACTGATTAAGCATTGGTAACTGTCAGACCAAGTTTAC
TCATATATACTTTAGATTGATTTAAAACTTCATTTTTAATTTAAAAGGATCTAGGTGAAGATCCTTTTTG
ATAATCTCATGACCAAAATCCCTTAACGTGAGTTTTCGTTCCACTGAGCGTCAGACCCCGTAGAAAAGAT
CAAAGGATCTTCTTGAGATCCTTTTTTTCTGCGCGTAATCTGCTGCTTGCAAACAAAAAAACCACCGCTA
CCAGCGGTGGTTTGTTTGCCGGATCAAGAGCTACCAACTCTTTTTCCGAAGGTAACTGGCTTCAGCAGAG
CGCAGATACCAAATACTGTTCTTCTAGTGTAGCCGTAGTTAGGCCACCACTTCAAGAACTCTGTAGCACC
GCCTACATACCTCGCTCTGCTAATCCTGTTACCAGTGGCTGCTGCCAGTGGCGATAAGTCGTGTCTTACC
GGGTTGGACTCAAGACGATAGTTACCGGATAAGGCGCAGCGGTCGGGCTGAACGGGGGGTTCGTGCACAC
AGCCCAGCTTGGAGCGAACGACCTACACCGAACTGAGATACCTACAGCGTGAGCTATGAGAAAGCGCCAC
GCTTCCCGAAGGGAGAAAGGCGGACAGGTATCCGGTAAGCGGCAGGGTCGGAACAGGAGAGCGCACGAGG
GAGCTTCCAGGGGGAAACGCCTGGTATCTTTATAGTCCTGTCGGGTTTCGCCACCTCTGACTTGAGCGTC
GATTTTTGTGATGCTCGTCAGGGGGGCGGAGCCTATGGAAAAACGCCAGCAACGCGGCCTTTTTACGGTT
CCTGGCCTTTTGCTGGCCTTTTGCTCACATGTTCTTTCCTGCGTTATCCCCTGATTCTGTGGATAACCGT
ATTACCGCCTTTGAGTGAGCTGATACCGCTCGCCGCAGCCGAACGACCGAGCGCAGCGAGTCAGTGAGCG
AGGAAGCGGAAGAGCGCCCAATACGCAAACCGCCTCTCCCCGCGCGTTGGCCGATTCATTAATGCAGCTG
TGGAATGTGTGTCAGTTAGGGTGTGGAAAGTCCCCAGGCTCCCCAGCAGGCAGAAGTATGCAAAGCATGC
ATCTCAATTAGTCAGCAACCAGGTGTGGAAAGTCCCCAGGCTCCCCAGCAGGCAGAAGTATGCAAAGCAT
GCATCTCAATTAGTCAGCAACCATAGTCCCGCCCCTAACTCCGCCCATCCCGCCCCTAACTCCGCCCAGT
TCCGCCCATTCTCCGCCCCATGGCTGACTAATTTTTTTTATTTATGCAGAGGCCGAGGCCGCCTCGGCCT
CTGAGCTATTCCAGAAGTAGTGAGGAGGCTTTTTTGGAGGCCTAGGCTTTTGCAAAAAGCTTGGACACAA
GACAGGCTTGCGAGATATGTTTGAGAATACCACTTTATCCCGCGTCAGGGAGAGGCAGTGCGTAAAAAGA
CGCGGACTCATGTGAAATACTGGTTTTTAGTGCGCCAGATCTCTATAATCTCGCGCAACCTATTTTCCCC
TCGAACACTTTTTAAGCCGTAGATAAACAGGCTGGGACACTTCACATGAGCGAAAAATACATCGTCACCT
GGGACATGTTGCAGATCCATGCACGTAAACTCGCAAGCCGACTGATGCCTTCTGAACAATGGAAAGGCAT
TATTGCCGTAAGCCGTGGCGGTCTGTACCGGGTGCGTTACTGGCGCGTGAACTGGGTATTCGTCATGTCG
ATACCGTTTGTATTTCCAGCTACGATCACGACAACCAGCGCGAGCTTAAAGTGCTGAAACGCGCAGAAGG
CGATGGCGAAGGCTTCATCGTTATTGATGACCTGGTGGATACCGGTGGTACTGCGGTTGCGATTCGTGAA
ATGTATCCAAAAGCGCACTTTGTCACCATCTTCGCAAAACCGGCTGGTCGTCCGCTGGTTGATGACTATG
TTGTTGATATCCCGCAAGATACCTGGATTGAACAGCCGTGGGATATGGGCGTCGTATTCGTCCCGCCAAT
CTCCGGTCGCTAATCTTTTCAACGCCTGGCACTGCCGGGCGTTGTTCTTTTTAACTTCAGGCGGGTTACA
ATAGTTTCCAGTAAGTATTCTGGAGGCTGCATCCATGACACAGGCAAACCTGAGCGAAACCCTGTTCAAA
CCCCGCTTTAAACATCCTGAAACCTCGACGCTAGTCCGCCGCTTTAATCACGGCGCACAACCGCCTGTGC
AGTCGGCCCTTGATGGTAAAACCATCCCTCACTGGTATCGCATGATTAACCGTCTGATGTGGATCTGGCG
CGGCATTGACCCACGCGAAATCCTCGACGTCCAGGCACGTATTGTGATGAGCGATGCCGAACGTACCGAC
GATGATTTATACGATACGGTGATTGGCTACCGTGGCGGCAACTGGATTTATGAGTGGGCCCCGGATCTTT
GTGAAGGAACCTTACTTCTGTGGTGTGACATAATTGGACAAACTACCTACAGAGATTTAAAGCTCTAAGG
TAAATATAAAATTTTTAAGTGTATAATGTGTTAAACTACTGATTCTAATTGTTTGTGTATTTTAGATTCC
AACCTATGGAACTGATGAATGGGAGCAGTGGTGGAATGCCTTTAATGAGGAAAACCTGTTTTGCTCAGAA
GAAATGCCATCTAGTGATGATGAGGCTACTGCTGACTCTCAACATTCTACTCCTCCAAAAAAGAAGAGAA
AGGTAGAAGACCCCAAGGACTTTCCTTCAGAATTGCTAAGTTTTTTGAGTCATGCTGTGTTTAGTAATAG
AACTCTTGCTTGCTTTGCTATTTACACCACAAAGGAAAAAGCTGCACTGCTATACAAGAAAATTATGGAA
AAATATTCTGTAACCTTTATAAGTAGGCATAACAGTTATAATCATAACATACTGTTTTTTCTTACTCCAC
ACAGGCATAGAGTGTCTGCTATTAATAACTATGCTCAAAAATTGTGTACCTTTAGCTTTTTAATTTGTAA
AGGGGTTAATAAGGAATATTTGATGTATAGTGCCTTGACTAGAGATCATAATCAGCCATACCACATTTGT
AGAGGTTTTACTTGCTTTAAAAAACCTCCCACACCTCCCCCTGAACCTGAAACATAAAATGAATGCAATT
GTTGTTGTTAACTTGTTTATTGCAGCTTATAATGGTTACAAATAAAGCAATAGCATCACAAATTTCACAA
ATAAAGCATTTTTTTCACTGCATTCTAGTTGTGGTTTGTCCAAACTCATCAATGTATCTTATCATGTCTG
GATCAACTGGATAACTCAAGCTAACCAAAATCATCCCAAACTTCCCACCCCATACCCTATTACCACTGCC
AATTACCTGTGGTTTCATTTACTCTAAACCTGTGATTCCTCTGAATTATTTTCATTTTAAAGAAATTGTA
TTTGTTAAATATGTACTACAAACTTAGTAGTTGGAAGGGCTAATTCACTCCCAAAGAAGACAAGATATCC
TTGATCTGTGGATCTACCACACACAAGGCTACTTCCCTGATTAGCAGAACTACACACCAGGGCCAGGGGT
CAGATATCCACTGACCTTTGGATGGTGCTACAAGCTAGTACCAGTTGAGCCAGATAAGGTAGAAGAGGCC
AATAAAGGAGAGAACACCAGCTTGTTACACCCTGTGAGCCTGCATGGGATGGATGACCCGGAGAGAGAAG
TGTTAGAGTGGAGGTTTGACAGCCGCCTAGCATTTCATCACGTGGCCCGAGAGCTGCATCCGGAGTACTT
CAAGAACTGCTGATATCGAGCTTGCTACAAGGGACTTTCCGCTGGGGACTTTCCAGGGAGGCGTGGCCTG
GGCGGGACTGGGGAGTGGCGAGCCCTCAGATCCTGCATATAAGCAGCTGCTTTTTGCCTGTACTGGGTCT
CTCTGGTTAGACCAGATCTGAGCCTGGGAGCTCTCTGGCTAACTAGGGAACCCACTGCTTAAGCCTCAAT
AAAGCTTGCCTTGAGTGCTTCAAGTAGTGTGTGCCCGTCTGTTGTGTGACTCTGGTAACTAGAGATCCCT
CAGACCCTTTTAGTCAGTGTGGAAAATCTCTAGCAGTGGCGCCCGAACAGGGACTTGAAAGCGAAAGGGA
AACCAGAGGAGCTCTCTCGACGCAGGACTCGGCTTGCTGAAGCGCGCACGGCAAGAGGCGAGGGGCGGCG
ACTGGTGAGTACGCCAAAAATTTTGACTAGCGGAGGCTAGAAGGAGAGAGATGGGTGCGAGAGCGTCAGT
ATTAAGCGGGGGAGAATTAGATCGCGATGGGAAAAAATTCGGTTAAGGCCAGGGGGAAAGAAAAAATATA
AATTAAAACATATAGTATGGGCAAGCAGGGAGCTAGAACGATTCGCAGTTAATCCTGGCCTGTTAGAAAC
ATCAGAAGGCTGTAGACAAATACTGGGACAGCTACAACCATCCCTTCAGACAGGATCAGAAGAACTTAGA
TCATTATATAATACAGTAGCAACCCTCTATTGTGTGCATCAAAGGATAGAGATAAAAGACACCAAGGAAG
CTTTAGACAAGATAGAGGAAGAGCAAAACAAAAGTAAGACCACCGCACAGCAAGCGGCCGCTGATCTTCA
GACCTGGAGGAGGAGATATGAGGGACAATTGGAGAAGTGAATTATATAAATATAAAGTAGTAAAAATTGA
ACCATTAGGAGTAGCACCCACCAAGGCAAAGAGAAGAGTGGTGCAGAGAGAAAAAAGAGCAGTGGGAATA
GGAGCTTTGTTCCTTGGGTTCTTGGGAGCAGCAGGAAGCACTATGGGCGCAGCGTCAATGACGCTGACGG
TACAGGCCAGACAATTATTGTCTGGTATAGTGCAGCAGCAGAACAATTTGCTGAGGGCTATTGAGGCGCA
ACAGCATCTGTTGCAACTCACAGTCTGGGGCATCAAGCAGCTCCAGGCAAGAATCCTGGCTGTGGAAAGA
TACCTAAAGGATCAACAGCTCCTGGGGATTTGGGGTTGCTCTGGAAAACTCATTTGCACCACTGCTGTGC
CTTGGAATGCTAGTTGGAGTAATAAATCTCTGGAACAGATTTGGAATCACACGACCTGGATGGAGTGGGA
CAGAGAAATTAACAATTACACAAGCTTAATACACTCCTTAATTGAAGAATCGCAAAACCAGCAAGAAAAG
AATGAACAAGAATTATTGGAATTAGATAAATGGGCAAGTTTGTGGAATTGGTTTAACATAACAAATTGGC
TGTGGTATATAAAATTATTCATAATGATAGTAGGAGGCTTGGTAGGTTTAAGAATAGTTTTTGCTGTACT
TTCTATAGTGAATAGAGTTAGGCAGGGATATTCACCATTATCGTTTCAGACCCACCTCCCAACCCCGAGG
GGACCCGACAGGCCCGAAGGAATAGAAGAAGAAGGTGGAGAGAGAGACAGAGACAGATCCATTCGATTAG
TGAACGGATCTCGACGGTATCGCCGAATTCACAAATGGCAGTATTCATCCACAATTTTAAAAGAAAAGGG
GGGATTGGGGGGTACAGTGCAGGGGAAAGAATAGTAGACATAATAGCAACAGACATACAAACTAAAGAAT
TACAAAAACAAATTACAAAAATTCAAAATTTTCGGGTTTATTACAGGGACAGCAGAGATCCACTTTGGGG
CGATAAGCTTGGGAGTTCCGCGTTACATAACTTACGGTAAATGGCCCGCCTGGCTGACCGCCCAACGACC
CCCGCCCATTGACGTCAATAATGACGTATGTTCCCATAGTAACGCCAATAGGGACTTTCCATTGACGTCA
ATGGGTGGAGTATTTACGGTAAACTGCCCACTTGGCAGTACATCAAGTGTATCATATGCCAAGTACGCCC
CCTATTGACGTCAATGACGGTAAATGGCCCGCCTGGCATTATGCCCAGTACATGACCTTATGGGACTTTC
CTACTTGGCAGTACATCTACGTATTAGTCATCGCTATTACCATGGTGATGCGGTTTTGGCAGTACATCAA
TGGGCGTGGATAGCGGTTTGACTCACGGGGATTTCCAAGTCTCCACCCCATTGACGTCAATGGGAGTTTG
TTTTGGCACCAAAATCAACGGGACTTTCCAAAATGTCGTAACAACTCCGCCCCATTGACGCAAATGGGCG
GTAGGCGTGTACGGTGGGAGGTCTATATAAGCAGAGCTCGTTTAGTGAACCGTCAGATCGCCTGGAGACG
CCATCCACGCTGTTTTGACCTCCATAGAAGACACCGACTCTAGAAGATCTGCCACCATGAGCGCAGACAG
CAGCCCTCTCGTGGGCAGCACGCCCACCGGTTATGGGACCCTGACGATAGGGACATCAATAGATCCCCTC
AGCTCCTCAGTTTCATCCGTGAGGCTCAGCGGCTACTGTGGCAGTCCATGGAGGGTCATCGGCTATCACG
TCGTGGTCTGGATGATGGCTGGGATCCCTTTGCTGCTCTTCCGTTGGAAGCCCCTGTGGGGGGTGCGGCT
GCGGCTCCGGCCCTGCAACCTGGCCCACGCCGAAACACTCGTTATCGAAATAAGAGACAAAGAGGATAGT
TCCTGGCAGCTCTTCACTGTCCAGGTGCAGACTGAGGCCATCGGCGAGGGCAGCCTGGAGCCGTCCCCAC
AGTCCCAGGCAGAGGATGGCCGGAGCCAGGCGGCAGTTGGGGCGGTACCAGAGGGTGCCTGGAAGGATAC
GGCCCAGCTCCACAAGAGCGAGGAGGCGAAGCGGGTGCTGCGGTATTACCTCTTCCAGGGCCAGCGCTAT
ATCTGGATCGAGACCCAGCAAGCCTTCTACCAGGTCAGCCTCCTGGACCATGGCCGCTCTTGTGACGACG
TCCACCGCTCCCGCCATGGCCTCAGCCTCCAGGACCAAATGGTGAGGAAGGCCATTTACGGCCCCAACGT
GATCAGCATACCGGTCAAGTCCTACCCCCAGCTGCTGGTGGACGAGGCACTGAACCCCTACTATGGGTTC
CAGGCCTTCAGCATCGCGCTGTGGCTGGCTGACCACTACTACTGGTACGCCCTGTGCATCTTCCTCATTT
CCTCCATCTCCATCTGCCTGTCGCTGTACAAGACCAGAAAGCAAAGCCAGACTCTAAGGGACATGGTCAA
GTTGTCCATGCGGGTGTGCGTGTGCCGGCCAGGGGGAGAGGAAGAGTGGGTGGACTCCAGTGAGCTAGTG
CCCGGAGACTGCCTGGTGCTGCCCCAGGAGGGTGGGCTGATGCCCTGTGATGCCGCCCTGGTGGCCGGCG
AGTGCATGGTGAATGAGAGCTCTCTGACAGGAGAGAGCATTCCAGTGCTGAAGACGGCACTGCCGGAGGG
GCTGGGGCCCTACTGTGCAGAGACACACCGGCGGCACACACTCTTCTGCGGGACCCTCATCTTGCAGGCC
CGGGCCTATGTGGGACCGCACGTCCTGGCAGTGGTGACCCGCACAGGGTTCTGCACGGCAAAAGGGGGCC
TGGTGAGCTCCATCTTGCACCCCCGGCCCATCAACTTCAAGTTCTATAAACACAGCATGAAGTTTGTGGC
TGCCCTCTCTGTCCTGGCTCTCCTCGGCACCATCTACAGCATCTTCATCCTCTACCGAAACCGGGTGCCT
CTGAATGAGATTGTAATCCGGGCTCTCGACCTGGTGACCGTGGTGGTGCCACCTGCCCTGCCTGCTGCCA
TGACTGTGTGCACGCTCTACGCCCAGAGCCGACTGCGGAGACAGGGCATTTTCTGCATCCACCCACTGCG
CATCAACCTGGGGGGCAAGCTGCAGCTGGTGTGTTTCGACAAGACGGGCACCCTCACTGAGGACGGCTTA
GACGTGATGGGGGTGGTGCCCCTGAAGGGGCAGGCATTCCTGCCCCTGGTCCCAGAGCCTCGCCGCCTGC
CTGTGGGGCCCCTGCTCCGAGCACTGGCCACCTGCCATGCCCTCAGCCGGCTCCAGGACACCCCCGTGGG
CGACCCCATGGACTTGAAGATGGTGGAGTCTACTGGCTGGGTCCTGGAGGAAGAGCCGGCTGCAGACTCA
GCATTTGGGACCCAGGTCTTGGCAGTGATGAGACCCCCACTTTGGGAGCCCCAGCTGCAGGCAATGGAGG
AGCCCCCGGTGCCAGTCAGCGTCCTCCACCGCTTCCCCTTCTCTTCGGCTCTGCAGCGCATGAGTGTGGT
GGTGGCGTGGCCAGGGGCCACTCAGCCCGAGGCCTACGTCAAAGGCTCCCCGGAGCTGGTGGCAGGGCTC
TGCAACCCCGAGACAGTGCCCACCGACTTCGCCCAGATGCTGCAGAGCTATACAGCTGCTGGCTACCGTG
TCGTGGCCCTGGCCAGCAAGCCACTGCCCACTGTGCCCAGCCTGGAGGCAGCCCAGCAACTGACGAGGGA
CACTGTGGAAGGAGACCTGAGCCTCCTGGGGCTGCTGGTCATGAGGAACCTACTGAAGCCGCAGACAACG
CCAGTTATCCAGGCTCTGCGAAGGACCCGCATCCGCGCCGTCATGGTGACAGGGGACAACCTGCAGACAG
CGGTGACTGTGGCCCGGGGCTGTGGCATGGTGGCCCCCCAGGAGCATCTGATCATCGTCCACGCCACCCA
CCCTGAGCGGGGTCAGCCTGCCTCTCTCGAGTTCCTGCCGATGGAGTCCCCCACAGCCGTGAATGGCGTT
AAGGATCCTGACCAGGCTGCAAGCTACACCGTGGAGCCAGACCCCCGATCCAGGCACCTGGCCCTCAGCG
GGCCCACCTTTGGTATCATTGTGAAGCACTTCCCCAAGCTGCTGCCCAAGGTCCTGGTCCAGGGCACTGT
CTTTGCCCGCATGGCCCCTGAGCAGAAGACAGAGCTGGTGTGCGAGCTACAGAAGCTTCAGTACTGCGTG
GGCATGTGCGGAGACGGCGCCAATGACTGTGGGGCCCTGAAGGCGGCTGATGTCGGCATCTCGCTGTCCC
AGGCAGAAGCCTCAGTGGTCTCACCCTTCACCTCGAGCATGGCCAGTATTGAGTGCGTGCCCATGGTCAT
CAGGGAGGGGCGCTGTTCCCTTGACACTTCATTCAGCGTCTTCAAGTACATGGCTCTGTACAGCCTGACC
CAGTTCATCTCCGTCCTGATCCTCTACACGATCAACACCAACCTGGGTGACCTGCAGTTCCTGGCCATCG
ACCTGGTCATCACCACCACAGTGGCAGTGCTCATGAGCCGCACGGGGCCAGCGCTGGTCCTGGGACGGGT
GCGGCCACCGGGGGCGCTGCTCAGCGTGCCCGTGCTCAGCAGCCTGCTGCTGCAGATGGTCCTGGTGACC
GGCGTGCAGCTAGGGGGCTACTTCCTGACCCTGGCCCAGCCATGGTTCGTGCCTCTGAACAGGACAGTGG
CCGCACCAGACAACCTGCCCAACTACGAGAACACCGTGGTCTTCTCTCTGTCCAGCTTCCAGTACCTCAT
CCTGGCTGCAGCCGTGTCCAAGGGGGCGCCCTTCCGCCGGCCGCTCTACACCAATGTGCCCTTCCTGGTG
GCCCTGGCGCTCCTGAGCTCCGTCCTGGTGGGTCTTGTCCTGGTCCCCGGCCTCCTGCAGGGGCCGCTGG
CGCTGAGGAACATCACTGACACCGGCTTCAAGCTGCTGCTGCTGGGTCTGGTCACCCTCAACTTCGTGGG
GGCCTTCATGCTGGAGAGCGTGCTAGACCAGTGCCTCCCCGCCTGCCTGCGCCGCCTCCGGCCCAAGCGG
GCCTCCAAGAAGCGCTTCAAGCAGCTGGAACGAGAGCTGGCCGAGCAGCCCTGGCCGCCGCTGCCCGCCG
GCCCCCTGAGGTAGACTAGTACGCGTGCTCTAGCCCAATTCCGCCCCCTCCCCCCCCCCTAACGTTACTG
GCCGAAGCCGCTTGGAATAAGGCCGGTGTGCGTTTGTCTATATGTTATTTTCCACCATATTGCCGTCTTT
TGGCAATGTGAGGGCCCGGAAACCTGGCCCTGTCTTCTTGACGAGCATTCCTAGGGGTCTTTCCCCTCTC
GCCAAAGGAATGCAAGGTCTGTTGAATGTCGTGAAGGAAGCAGTTCCTCTGGAAGCTTCTTGAAGACAAA
CAACGTCTGTAGCGACCCTTTGCAGGCAGCGGAACCCCCCACCTGGCGACAGGTGCCTCTGCGGCCAAAA
GCCACGTGTATAAGATACACCTGCAAAGGCGGCACAACCCCAGTGCCACGTTGTGAGTTGGATAGTTGTG
GAAAGAGTCAAATGGCTCTCCTCAAGCGTATTCAACAAGGGGCTGAAGGATGCCCAGAAGGTACCCCATT
GTATGGGATCTGATCTGGGGCCTCGGTGCACATGCTTTACATGTGTTTAGTCGAGGTTAAAAAAACGTCT
AGGCCCCCCGAACCACGGGGACGTGGTTTTCCTTTGAAAAACACGATGATAATATGGGCACCGAGTACAA
GCCCACGGTGCGCCTCGCCACCCGCGACGACGTCCCCCGGGCCGTACGCACCCTCGCCGCCGCGTTCGCC
GACTACCCCGCCACGCGCCACACCGTCGACCCGGACCGCCACATCGAGCGGGTCACCGAGCTGCAAGAAC
TCTTCCTCACGCGCGTCGGGCTCGACATCGGCAAGGTGTGGGTCGCGGACGACGGCGCCGCGGTGGCGGT
CTGGACCACGCCGGAGAGCGTCGAAGCGGGGGCGGTGTTCGCCGAGATCGGCCCGCGCATGGCCGAGTTG
AGCGGTTCCCGGCTGGCCGCGCAGCAACAGATGGAAGGCCTCCTGGCGCCGCACCGGCCCAAGGAGCCCG
CGTGGTTCCTGGCCACCGTCGGCGTCTCGCCCGACCACCAGGGCAAGGGTCTGGGCAGCGCCGTCGTGCT
CCCCGGAGTGGAGGCGGCCGAGCGCGCCGGGGTGCCCGCCTTCCTGGAGACCTCCGCGCCCCGCAACCTC
CCCTTCTACGAGCGGCTCGGCTTCACCGTCACCGCCGACGTCGAGGTGCCCGAAGGACCGCGCACCTGGT
GCATGACCCGCAAGCCCGGTGCCTGAGGCGCGTTGAATTCCCGATAATCAACCTCTGGATTACAAAATTT
GTGAAAGATTGACTGGTATTCTTAACTATGTTGCTCCTTTTACGCTATGTGGATACGCTGCTTTAATGCC
TTTGTATCATGCTATTGCTTCCCGTATGGCTTTCATTTTCTCCTCCTTGTATAAATCCTGGTTGCTGTCT
CTTTATGAGGAGTTGTGGCCCGTTGTCAGGCAACGTGGCGTGGTGTGCACTGTGTTTGCTGACGCAACCC
CCACTGGTTGGGGCATTGCCACCACCTGTCAGCTCCTTTCCGGGACTTTCGCTTTCCCCCTCCCTATTGC
CACGGCGGAACTCATCGCCGCCTGCCTTGCCCGCTGCTGGACAGGGGCTCGGCTGTTGGGCACTGACAAT
TCCGTGGTGTTGTCGGGGAAGCTGACGTCCTTTCCATGGCTGCTCGCCTGTGTTGCCACCTGGATTCTGC
GCGGGACGTCCTTCTGCTACGTCCCTTCGGCCCTCAATCCAGCGGACCTTCCTTCCCGCGGCCTGCTGCC
GGCTCTGCGGCCTCTTCCGCGTCTTCGCCTTCGCCCTCAGACGAGTCGGATCTCCCTTTGGGCCGCCTCC
CCGCATCGGGAATTCTGTCGACTGGTACCTTTAAGACCAATGACTTACAAGGCAGCTGTAGATCTTAGCC
ACTTTTTAAAAGAAAAGGGGGGACTGGAAGGGCTAATTCACTCCCAACGAAGACAAAATCGTCGAGAGAT
GCTGCATATAAGCAGCTGCTTTTTGCTTGTACTGGGTCTCTCTGGTTAGACCAGATCTGAGCCTGGGAGC
TCTCTGGCTAACTAGGGAACCCACTGCTTAAGCCTCAATAAAGCTTGCCTTGAGTGCTTCAAGTAGTGTG
TGCCCGTCTGTTGTGTGACTCTGGTAACTAGAGATCCCTCAGACCCTTTTAGTCAGTGTGGAAAATCTCT
AGCAGTAGTAGTTCATGTCATCTTATTATTCAGTATTTATAACTTGCAAAGAAATGAATATCAGAGAGTG
AGAGGCCTTGACATTATAATAGATTTAGCAGGAATTGAACTAGGAGTGGAGCACACAGGCAAAGCTGCAG
AAGTACTTGGAAGAAGCCACCAGAGATACTCACGATTCTGCACATACCTGGCTAATCCCAGATCCTAAGG
ATTACATTAAGTTTACTAACATTTATATAATGATTTATAGTTTAAAGTATAAACTTATCTAATTTACTAT
TCTGACAGATATTAATTAATCCTCAAATATCATAAGAGATGATTACTATTATCCCCATTTAACACAAGAG
GAA
